Addgene plasmid #130668: pBABE-Stat5a1*6
Purpose: Retroviral vector for the expression of constitutive Stat5a (puromycin resistance)
Depositing lab: Gerardo Ferbeyre. Depositing organization: University of Montreal. Publication: Myc down-regulation as a mechanism to activate the Rb pathway in STAT5A-induced senescence. Mallette FA, Gaumont-Leclerc MF, Huot G, Ferbeyre G. J Biol Chem. 2007 Nov 30;282(48):34938-44. doi: 10.1074/jbc.M707074200. Epub 2007 Oct 3. PubMed 17913706.
Backbone
  Vector backbone: pBABE
  Backbone size w/o insert (bp): 5170
  Total vector size (bp): 7655
  Vector type: Mammalian Expression, Retroviral
  Selectable markers: Puromycin
Growth in bacteria
  Bacterial resistance: Ampicillin, 100 μg/mL
  Growth temperature: 37°C
  Growth strain: NEB Stable
  Copy number: High Copy
Gene/Insert
  Gene/Insert name: Stat5a
  Species: M. musculus (mouse)
  Insert size (bp): 2382
  Mutation: changed Histidine 298 to Arginine and Serine 710 to Phenylalanine
  GenBank ID: NM_011488
  Entrez Gene: Stat5a (a.k.a. STAT5)
  Promoter: LTR
  Cloning method: Restriction Enzyme; 5′ cloning site EcoRI (not destroyed); 3′ cloning site SalI (not destroyed)
  Sequencing primers: 5′ cccttgaacctcctcGttcgac; 3′ ggactttccacacctggttgct
Resource information
  A portion of this plasmid was derived from a plasmid made by: subcloned from pMXSTAT5A1*6: Onishi, M., Nosaka, T., Misawa, K., Mui, A. L., Gorman, D., McMahon, M., Miyajima, A., and Kitamura, T. (1998) Mol Cell Biol 18, 3871-3879
Terms and licenses: Academic/Nonprofit Terms; Industry Terms: Not Available to Industry
How to cite: pBABE-Stat5a1*6 was a gift from Gerardo Ferbeyre (Addgene plasmid # 130668 ; http://n2t.net/addgene:130668 ; RRID:Addgene_130668)
