[The description below was written by a language model from this plasmid's Addgene catalogue record and pLannotate feature annotations shown in this document.]
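Description:
pBABE-Stat5a1*6 is a Moloney murine leukemia virus-based retroviral expression vector built on the pBABE backbone, designed to deliver a constitutively active form of mouse Stat5a into mammalian cells. In bacteria it is maintained through a high-copy ColE1/pUC-type origin and selected with ampicillin via the β-lactamase gene and its native promoter. The catalogue lists a total size of 7,655 bp, whereas the annotated full-sequence record is 7,574 nt, a small discrepancy that the record does not explain.

The retroviral portion is flanked by MoMLV long terminal repeats. Downstream of the 5′ LTR lie a packaging signal (annotated as an MESV Ψ fragment) and a truncated gag segment lacking its start codon. Together these promote efficient encapsidation of the genomic RNA when the plasmid is introduced into a packaging cell line that supplies the viral proteins in trans. The Stat5a coding sequence, inserted between EcoRI and SalI sites, is transcribed from the 5′ LTR. It carries two substitutions, histidine 298 to arginine and serine 710 to phenylalanine, which define the "1*6" mutant and render the transcription factor constitutively active. The insert was subcloned from an earlier pMX-based construct. Following the insert, an internal SV40 enhancer/early promoter drives puromycin N-acetyltransferase, allowing selection of stably transduced cells. A short region just upstream of the 3′ LTR is annotated as a ΔU3 fragment, but a full LTR is also annotated there, so the table does not point to a self-inactivating design.

The vector is intended for stable expression of activated STAT5A signalling, and the associated publication concerns STAT5A-induced senescence, Myc down-regulation and the Rb pathway.
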