Features (pLannotate 1.2.2; 12 found; start..end, strand, type, name):
      1..470     +  LTR            LTR: long terminal repeat from Moloney murine leukemia virus
    594..868     +  misc_feature   MESV Ψ (fragment): packaging signal of murine embryonic stem cell virus
    935..1351    +  CDS            gag (truncated): truncated Moloney murine leukemia virus (MMLV) gag gene lacking the start codon
   1486..3864    +  CDS            Stat5a: STA5A_MOUSE - Also known as Mgf, Mpf. Experimental evidence at protein level: Swiss-Prot protein existence level 1. Carries out a dual function: signal transduction and activation of transcription. Mediates cellular responses to the cytokine KITLG/SCF and other growth factors. May mediate cellular responses to activated FGFR1, FGFR2, FGFR3 and FGFR4. Binds to the GAS element and activates PRL-induced transcription. Regulates the expression of milk proteins during lactation. From Mus musculus (Mouse).
   3902..4231    +  promoter       SV40 promoter: SV40 enhancer and early promoter
   4241..4840    +  CDS            PuroR: puromycin N-acetyltransferase; pac from Streptomyces alboniger; confers resistance to puromycin
   4939..5060    +  LTR            3' LTR (ΔU3) (fragment): self-inactivating 3' long terminal repeat (LTR) from Moloney murine leukemia virus
   5061..5530    +  LTR            LTR: long terminal repeat from Moloney murine leukemia virus
   5596..5648    -  CDS            lacI (fragment): lac repressor; lacI; The lac repressor binds to the lac operator to inhibit transcription in E. coli. This inhibition can be relieved by adding lactose or isopropyl-β-D-thiogalactopyranoside (IPTG).
   5831..6419    -  rep_origin     ori: high-copy-number ColE1/pMB1/pBR322/pUC origin of replication
   6579..7439    -  CDS            AmpR: β-lactamase; bla; confers resistance to ampicillin, carbenicillin, and related antibiotics
   7440..7544    -  promoter       AmpR promoter: bla
>Addgene plasmid #130668 | pBABE-Stat5a1*6 | addgene full sequence | sequence record 255167 | Addgene NGS Result
CTGAATATGGGCCAAACAGGATATCTGTGGTAAGCAGTTCCTGCCCCGGCTCAGGGCCAAGAACAGATGG
AACAGCTGAATATGGGCCAAACAGGATATCTGTGGTAAGCAGTTCCTGCCCCGGCTCAGGGCCAAGAACA
GATGGTCCCCAGATGCGGTCCAGCCCTCAGCAGTTTCTAGAGAACCATCAGATGTTTCCAGGGTGCCCCA
AGGACCTGAAATGACCCTGTGCCTTATTTGAACTAACCAATCAGTTCGCTTCTCGCTTCTGTTCGCGCGC
TTCTGCTCCCCGAGCTCAATAAAAGAGCCCACAACCCCTCACTCGGGGCGCCAGTCCTCCGATTGACTGA
GTCGCCCGGGTACCCGTGTATCCAATAAACCCTCTTGCAGTTGCATCCGACTTGTGGTCTCGCTGTTCCT
TGGGAGGGTCTCCTCTGAGTGATTGACTACCCGTCAGCGGGGGTCTTTCATTTGGGGGCTCGTCCGGGAT
CGGGAGACCCCTGCCCAGGGACCACCGACCCACCACCGGGAGGCAAGCTGGCCAGCAACTTATCTGTGTC
TGTCCGATTGTCTAGTGTCTATGACTGATTTTATGCGCCTGCGTCGGTACTAGTTAGCTAACTAGCTCTG
TATCTGGCGGACCCGTGGTGGAACTGACGAGTTCTGAACACCCGGCCGCAACCCTGGGAGACGTCCCAGG
GACTTTGGGGGCCGTTTTTGTGGCCCGACCTGAGGAAGGGAGTCGATGTGGAATCCGACCCCGTCAGGAT
ATGTGGTTCTGGTAGGAGACGAGAACCTAAAACAGTTCCCGCCTCCGTCTGAATTTTTGCTTTCGGTTTG
GAACCGAAGCCGCGCGTCTTGTCTGCTGCAGCGCTGCAGCATCGTTCTGTGTTGTCTCTGTCTGACTGTG
TTTCTGTATTTGTCTGAAAATTAGGGCCAGACTGTTACCACTCCCTTAAGTTTGACCTTAGGTCACTGGA
AAGATGTCGAGCGGATCGCTCACAACCAGTCGGTAGATGTCAAGAAGAGACGTTGGGTTACCTTCTGCTC
TGCAGAATGGCCAACCTTTAACGTCGGATGGCCGCGAGACGGCACCTTTAACCGAGACCTCATCACCCAG
GTTAAGATCAAGGTCTTTTCACCTGGCCCGCATGGACACCCAGACCAGGTCCCCTACATCGTGACCTGGG
AAGCCTTGGCTTTTGACCCCCCTCCCTGGGTCAAGCCCTTTGTACACCCTAAGCCTCCGCCTCCTCTTCC
TCCATCCGCCCCGTCTCTCCCCCTTGAACCTCCTCGTTCGACCCCGCCTCGATCCTCCCTTTATCCAGCC
CTCACTCCTTCTCTAGGCGCCGGCCGGATCCCAGTGTGGTGGTACGTAGGAATTCGGCACGAGACCGCCG
CCGCCGTCAAGAGCCGTCAGGAGCCGTCAGAAGCCCCGGCCTGGAGCGACAGCCGCAGGCGCTCCGCAGC
ACCAGGTAAACAGCCATGGCGGGCTGGATTCAGGCCCAGCAGCTTCAGGGAGATGCCCTGCGCCAGATGC
AAGTGTTGTATGGGCAGCATTTCCCCATCGAGGTCCGGCACTACCTGGCCCAGTGGATCGAGAGCCAGCC
GTGGGATGCTATTGACTTGGATAATCCCCAGGACCGAGGTCAGGCCACCCAACTCCTGGAGGGCCTGGTG
CAGGAGCTGCAGAAGAAGGCGGAGCACCAGGTGGGGGAAGATGGGTTTTTGCTGAAGATCAAGCTGGGGC
ACTATGCCACACAGCTCCAGAACACGTATGACCGCTGTCCCATGGAGCTGGTTCGCTGTATCCGTCACAT
TCTGTACAACGAACAGAGGCTGGTTCGCGAAGCCAACAATTGCAGCTCCCCTGCTGGTGTCCTGGTTGAC
GCCATGTCCCAGAAGCACCTTCAGATCAACCAAAGGTTTGAGGAGCTGCGCCTGATCACACAGGACACGG
AGAACGAGCTGAAGAAGCTGCAGCAGACCCAAGAGTACTTCATCATCCAGTACCAGGAGAGCCTGCGGAT
CCAAGCTCAGTTTGCCCAGCTGGGACAGCTGAACCCCCAGGAGCGCATGAGCAGGGAGACGGCCCTCCAG
CAGAAGCAAGTGTCCCTGGAGACCTGGCTGCAGCGAGAGGCACAGACACTGCAGCAGTACCGAGTGGAGC
TGGCTGAGAAGCACCAGAAGACCCTGCAGCTGCTGCGGAAGCAGCAGACCATCATCCTGGACGACGAGCT
GATCCAGTGGAAGCGGAGACAGCAGCTGGCCGGGAACGGGGGTCCCCCCGAGGGCAGCCTGGACGTGCTG
CAGTCCTGGTGTGAGAAGCTGGCCGAGATCATCTGGCAGAACCGGCAGCAGATCCGCAGGGCTGAGCGCC
TGTGCCAGCAGCTGCCCATCCCAGGCCCCGTGGAGGAGATGCTGGCTGAGGTCAACGCCACCATCACGGA
CATCATCTCAGCTCTGGTCACCAGCACGTTCATCATCGAGAAGCAGCCTCCTCAGGTCCTGAAGACCCAG
ACCAAGTTTGCGGCCACCGTGCGCCTGCTGGTGGGGGGAAAGCTGAATGTGCACATGAACCCCCCGCAGG
TGAAGGCGACCATCATCAGCGAGCAGCAGGCCAAGTCCCTGCTCAAGAATGAGAACACCCGCAATGAGTG
CAGCGGCGAGATCCTGAACAACTGTTGCGTCATGGAGTACCACCAGGCCACTGGCACGCTCAGCGCCCAC
TTCAGAAACATGTCACTGAAAAGAATCAAGCGCGCCGACAGGCGTGGTGCAGAGTCGGTGACGGAGGAGA
AGTTCACAGTCCTGTTTGAGTCTCAGTTCAGCGTTGGCAGCAACGAGCTGGTGTTCCAGGTGAAGACCCT
GTCCCTCCCTGTGGTCGTTATCGTCCATGGCAGCCAGGACCACAATGCTACTGCCACCGTGCTGTGGGAC
AATGCCTTTGCTGAGCCGGGCAGGGTGCCATTTGCTGTGCCTGACAAGGTGCTGTGGCCGCAGCTGTGTG
AAGCGCTCAACATGAAATTCAAGGCTGAAGTACAGAGCAACCGGGGCTTGACCAAGGAGAACCTCGTGTT
CCTGGCACAGAAACTGTTCAACATCAGCAGCAACCACCTCGAGGACTACAACAGCATGTCTGTGTCCTGG
TCCCAGTTCAACCGGGAGAACTTGCCCGGCTGGAACTACACCTTCTGGCAGTGGTTCGACGGGGTGATGG
AGGTGCTGAAGAAGCACCATAAGCCCCATTGGAATGATGGGGCTATCCTGGGTTTCGTGAACAAGCAACA
GGCCCACGACCTGCTCATCAACAAGCCGGACGGGACCTTCCTGCTGCGCTTCAGTGACTCGGAAATCGGG
GGCATCACCATTGCTTGGAAGTTTGACTCTCCGGACCGAAACCTCTGGAATCTGAAGCCATTCACGACGC
GAGATTTCTCCATTCGGTCCCTGGCCGACCGGCTGGGGGACCTGAACTACCTTATCTACGTGTTCCCAGA
CCGACCCAAGGACGAGGTCTTTGCCAAGTATTACACTCCTGTACTTGCGAAAGCAGTTGACGGATACGTG
AAGCCACAGATCAAGCAAGTGGTCCCTGAGTTCGTCAATGCATTCACAGATGCCGGAGCCAGCGCCACCT
ACATGGACCAGGCTCCTTCCCCAGTCGTGTGCCCTCAACCTCACTACAACATGTACCCACCCAACCCTGA
CCCTGTCCTTGACCAAGATGGCGAGTTTGACCTGGATGAGAGCATGGATGTTGCCAGGCACGTGGAAGAA
CTTTTACGCCGGCCCATGGACAGTCTCGACGCCCGCCTCTCCCCACCTGCTGGTCTCTTCACCTCCGCTA
GAAGCTCCCTGTCCTGAGCGGCCGCCAGCACAGTGGTCGACCCTGTGGAATGTGTGTCAGTTAGGGTGTG
GAAAGTCCCCAGGCTCCCCAGCAGGCAGAAGTATGCAAAGCATGCATCTCAATTAGTCAGCAACCAGGTG
TGGAAAGTCCCCAGGCTCCCCAGCAGGCAGAAGTATGCAAAGCATGCATCTCAATTAGTCAGCAACCATA
GTCCCGCCCCTAACTCCGCCCATCCCGCCCCTAACTCCGCCCAGTTCCGCCCATTCTCCGCCCCATGGCT
GACTAATTTTTTTTATTTATGCAGAGGCCGAGGCCGCCTCGGCCTCTGAGCTATTCCAGAAGTAGTGAGG
AGGCTTTTTTGGAGGCCTAGGCTTTTGCAAAAAGCTTACCATGACCGAGTACAAGCCCACGGTGCGCCTC
GCCACCCGCGACGACGTCCCCAGGGCCGTACGCACCCTCGCCGCCGCGTTCGCCGACTACCCCGCCACGC
GCCACACCGTCGATCCGGACCGCCACATCGAGCGGGTCACCGAGCTGCAAGAACTCTTCCTCACGCGCGT
CGGGCTCGACATCGGCAAGGTGTGGGTCGCGGACGACGGCGCCGCGGTGGCGGTCTGGACCACGCCGGAG
AGCGTCGAAGCGGGGGCGGTGTTCGCCGAGATCGGCCCGCGCATGGCCGAGTTGAGCGGTTCCCGGCTGG
CCGCGCAGCAACAGATGGAAGGCCTCCTGGCGCCGCACCGGCCCAAGGAGCCCGCGTGGTTCCTGGCCAC
CGTCGGCGTCTCGCCCGACCACCAGGGCAAGGGTCTGGGCAGCGCCGTCGTGCTCCCCGGAGTGGAGGCG
GCCGAGCGCGCCGGGGTGCCCGCCTTCCTGGAGACCTCCGCGCCCCGCAACCTCCCCTTCTACGAGCGGC
TCGGCTTCACCGTCACCGCCGACGTCGAGGTGCCCGAAGGACCGCGCACCTGGTGCATGACCCGCAAGCC
CGGTGCCTGACGCCCGCCCCACGACCCGCAGCGCCCGACCGAAAGGAGCGCACGACCCCATGCATCGATA
AAATAAAAGATTTTATTTAGTCTCCAGAAAAAGGGGGGAATGAAAGACCCCACCTGTAGGTTTGGCAAGC
TAGCTTAAGTAACGCCATTTTGCAAGGCATGGAAAAATACATAACTGAGAATAGAGAAGTTCAGATCAAG
GTCAGGAACAGATGGAACAGCTGAATATGGGCCAAACAGGATATCTGTGGTAAGCAGTTCCTGCCCCGGC
TCAGGGCCAAGAACAGATGGAACAGCTGAATATGGGCCAAACAGGATATCTGTGGTAAGCAGTTCCTGCC
CCGGCTCAGGGCCAAGAACAGATGGTCCCCAGATGCGGTCCAGCCCTCAGCAGTTTCTAGAGAACCATCA
GATGTTTCCAGGGTGCCCCAAGGACCTGAAATGACCCTGTGCCTTATTTGAACTAACCAATCAGTTCGCT
TCTCGCTTCTGTTCGCGCGCTTCTGCTCCCCGAGCTCAATAAAAGAGCCCACAACCCCTCACTCGGGGCG
CCAGTCCTCCGATTGACTGAGTCGCCCGGGTACCCGTGTATCCAATAAACCCTCTTGCAGTTGCATCCGA
CTTGTGGTCTCGCTGTTCCTTGGGAGGGTCTCCTCTGAGTGATTGACTACCCGTCAGCGGGGGTCTTTCA
CATGCAGCATGTATCAAAATTAATTTGGTTTTTTTTCTTAAGTATTTACATTAAATGGCCATAGTTGCAT
TAATGAATCGGCCAACGCGCGGGGAGAGGCGGTTTGCGTATTGGGCGCTCTTCCGCTTCCTCGCTCACTG
ACTCGCTGCGCTCGGTCGTTCGGCTGCGGCGAGCGGTATCAGCTCACTCAAAGGCGGTAATACGGTTATC
CACAGAATCAGGGGATAACGCAGGAAAGAACATGTGAGCAAAAGGCCAGCAAAAGGCCAGGAACCGTAAA
AAGGCCGCGTTGCTGGCGTTTTTCCATAGGCTCCGCCCCCCTGACGAGCATCACAAAAATCGACGCTCAA
GTCAGAGGTGGCGAAACCCGACAGGACTATAAAGATACCAGGCGTTTCCCCCTGGAAGCTCCCTCGTGCG
CTCTCCTGTTCCGACCCTGCCGCTTACCGGATACCTGTCCGCCTTTCTCCCTTCGGGAAGCGTGGCGCTT
TCTCATAGCTCACGCTGTAGGTATCTCAGTTCGGTGTAGGTCGTTCGCTCCAAGCTGGGCTGTGTGCACG
AACCCCCCGTTCAGCCCGACCGCTGCGCCTTATCCGGTAACTATCGTCTTGAGTCCAACCCGGTAAGACA
CGACTTATCGCCACTGGCAGCAGCCACTGGTAACAGGATTAGCAGAGCGAGGTATGTAGGCGGTGCTACA
GAGTTCTTGAAGTGGTGGCCTAACTACGGCTACACTAGAAGAACAGTATTTGGTATCTGCGCTCTGCTGA
AGCCAGTTACCTTCGGAAAAAGAGTTGGTAGCTCTTGATCCGGCAAACAAACCACCGCTGGTAGCGGTGG
TTTTTTTGTTTGCAAGCAGCAGATTACGCGCAGAAAAAAAGGATCTCAAGAAGATCCTTTGATCTTTTCT
ACGGGGTCTGACGCTCAGTGGAACGAAAACTCACGTTAAGGGATTTTGGTCATGAGATTATCAAAAAGGA
TCTTCACCTAGATCCTTTTGCGGCCGCAAATCAATCTAAAGTATATATGAGTAAACTTGGTCTGACAGTT
ACCAATGCTTAATCAGTGAGGCACCTATCTCAGCGATCTGTCTATTTCGTTCATCCATAGTTGCCTGACT
CCCCGTCGTGTAGATAACTACGATACGGGAGGGCTTACCATCTGGCCCCAGTGCTGCAATGATACCGCGA
GACCCACGCTCACCGGCTCCAGATTTATCAGCAATAAACCAGCCAGCCGGAAGGGCCGAGCGCAGAAGTG
GTCCTGCAACTTTATCCGCCTCCATCCAGTCTATTAATTGTTGCCGGGAAGCTAGAGTAAGTAGTTCGCC
AGTTAATAGTTTGCGCAACGTTGTTGCCATTGCTACAGGCATCGTGGTGTCACGCTCGTCGTTTGGTATG
GCTTCATTCAGCTCCGGTTCCCAACGATCAAGGCGAGTTACATGATCCCCCATGTTGTGCAAAAAAGCGG
TTAGCTCCTTCGGTCCTCCGATCGTTGTCAGAAGTAAGTTGGCCGCAGTGTTATCACTCATGGTTATGGC
AGCACTGCATAATTCTCTTACTGTCATGCCATCCGTAAGATGCTTTTCTGTGACTGGTGAGTACTCAACC
AAGTCATTCTGAGAATAGTGTATGCGGCGACCGAGTTGCTCTTGCCCGGCGTCAATACGGGATAATACCG
CGCCACATAGCAGAACTTTAAAAGTGCTCATCATTGGAAAACGTTCTTCGGGGCGAAAACTCTCAAGGAT
CTTACCGCTGTTGAGATCCAGTTCGATGTAACCCACTCGTGCACCCAACTGATCTTCAGCATCTTTTACT
TTCACCAGCGTTTCTGGGTGAGCAAAAACAGGAAGGCAAAATGCCGCAAAAAAGGGAATAAGGGCGACAC
GGAAATGTTGAATACTCATACTCTTCCTTTTTCAATATTATTGAAGCATTTATCAGGGTTATTGTCTCAT
GAGCGGATACATATTTGAATGTATTTAGAAAAATAAACAAATAGGGGTTCCGCGCACATTTCCCCGAAAA
GTGCCACCTGCAGC
