>Addgene plasmid #130668 | pBABE-Stat5a1*6 | depositor partial sequence | sequence record 250023 | cloned sequence
ATGGCGGGCTGGATTCAGGCCCAGCAGCTTCAGGGAGATGCCCTGCGCCAGATGCAAGTGTTGTATGGGC
AGCATTTCCCCATCGAGGTCCGGCACTACCTGGCCCAGTGGATCGAGAGCCAGCCGTGGGATGCTATTGA
CTTGGATAATCCCCAGGACCGAGGTCAGGCCACCCAACTCCTGGAGGGCCTGGTGCAGGAGCTGCAGAAG
AAGGCGGAGCACCAGGTGGGGGAAGATGGGTTTTTGCTGAAGATCAAGCTGGGGCACTATGCCACACAGC
TCCAGAACACGTATGACCGCTGTCCCATGGAGCTGGTTCGCTGTATCCGTCACATTCTGTACAACGAACA
GAGGCTGGTTCGCGAAGCCAACAATTGCAGCTCCCCTGCTGGTGTCCTGGTTGACGCCATGTCCCAGAAG
CACCTTCAGATCAACCAAAGGTTTGAGGAGCTGCGCCTGATCACACAGGACACGGAGAACGAGCTGAAGA
AGCTGCAGCAGACCCAAGAGTACTTCATCATCCAGTACCAGGAGAGCCTGCGGATCCAAGCTCAGTTTGC
CCAGCTGGGACAGCTGAACCCCCAGGAGCGCATGAGCAGGGAGACGGCCCTCCAGCAGAAGCAAGTGTCC
CTGGAGACCTGGCTGCAGCGAGAGGCACAGACACTGCAGCAGTACCGAGTGGAGCTGGCTGAGAAGCACC
AGAAGACCCTGCAGCTGCTGCGGAAGCAGCAGACCATCATCCTGGACGACGAGCTGATCCAGTGGAAGCG
GAGACAGCAGCTGGCCGGGAACGGGGGTCCCCCCGAGGGCAGCCTGGACGTGCTGCAGTCCTGGTGTGAG
AAGCTGGCCGAGATCATCTGGCAGAACCGGCAGCAGATCCGCAGGGCTGAGCGCCTGTGCCAGCAGCTGC
CCATCCCAGGCCCCGTGGAGGAGATGCTGGCTGAGGTCAACGCCACCATCACGGACATCATCTCAGCTCT
GGTCACCAGCACGTTCATCATCGAGAAGCAGCCTCCTCAGGTCCTGAAGACCCAGACCAAGTTTGCGGCC
ACCGTGCGCCTGCTGGTGGGGGGAAAGCTGAATGTGCACATGAACCCCCCGCAGGTGAAGGCGACCATCA
TCAGCGAGCAGCAGGCCAAGTCCCTGCTCAAGAATGAGAACACCCGCAATGAGTGCAGCGGCGAGATCCT
GAACAACTGTTGCGTCATGGAGTACCACCAGGCCACTGGCACGCTCAGCGCCCACTTCAGAAACATGTCA
CTGAAAAGAATCAAGCGCGCCGACAGGCGTGGTGCAGAGTCGGTGACGGAGGAGAAGTTCACAGTCCTGT
TTGAGTCTCAGTTCAGCGTTGGCAGCAACGAGCTGGTGTTCCAGGTGAAGACCCTGTCCCTCCCTGTGGT
CGTTATCGTCCATGGCAGCCAGGACCACAATGCTACTGCCACCGTGCTGTGGGACAATGCCTTTGCTGAG
CCGGGCAGGGTGCCATTTGCTGTGCCTGACAAGGTGCTGTGGCCGCAGCTGTGTGAAGCGCTCAACATGA
AATTCAAGGCTGAAGTACAGAGCAACCGGGGCTTGACCAAGGAGAACCTCGTGTTCCTGGCACAGAAACT
GTTCAACATCAGCAGCAACCACCTCGAGGACTACAACAGCATGTCTGTGTCCTGGTCCCAGTTCAACCGG
GAGAACTTGCCCGGCTGGAACTACACCTTCTGGCAGTGGTTCGACGGGGTGATGGAGGTGCTGAAGAAGC
ACCATAAGCCCCATTGGAATGATGGGGCTATCCTGGGTTTCGTGAACAAGCAACAGGCCCACGACCTGCT
CATCAACAAGCCGGACGGGACCTTCCTGCTGCGCTTCAGTGACTCGGAAATCGGGGGCATCACCATTGCT
TGGAAGTTTGACTCTCCGGACCGAAACCTCTGGAATCTGAAGCCATTCACGACGCGAGATTTCTCCATTC
GGTCCCTGGCCGACCGGCTGGGGGACCTGAACTACCTTATCTACGTGTTCCCAGACCGACCCAAGGACGA
GGTCTTTGCCAAGTATTACACTCCTGTACTTGCGAAAGCAGTTGACGGATACGTGAAGCCACAGATCAAG
CAAGTGGTCCCTGAGTTCGTCAATGCATTCACAGATGCCGGAGCCAGCGCCACCTACATGGACCAGGCTC
CTTCCCCAGTCGTGTGCCCTCAACCTCACTACAACATGTACCCACCCAACCCTGACCCTGTCCTTGACCA
AGATGGCGAGTTTGACCTGGATGAGAGCATGGATGTTGCCAGGCACGTGGAAGAACTTTTACGCCGGCCC
ATGGACAGTCTCGACGCCCGCCTCTCCCCACCTGCTGGTCTCTTCACCTCCGCTAGAAGCTCCCTGTCCT
GA
